Addgene plasmid #66700: pRubiC
Purpose: Express mCherry in Newborn neuorns
Depositing lab: Bryan Luikart. Depositing organization: Oregon Health & Science University. Publication: miR-132 mediates the integration of newborn neurons into the adult dentate gyrus. Luikart BW, Bensen AL, Washburn EK, Perederiy JV, Su KG, Li Y, Kernie SG, Parada LF, Westbrook GL. PLoS One. 2011;6(5):e19077. doi: 10.1371/journal.pone.0019077. Epub 2011 May 17. PubMed 21611182.
Backbone
  Vector backbone: components of pSie and FUGW
  Vector type: Retroviral
Growth in bacteria
  Bacterial resistance: Ampicillin, 100 μg/mL
  Growth temperature: 37°C
  Growth strain: Stbl3
  Copy number: Unknown
Gene/Insert
  Gene/Insert name: mCherry
Terms and licenses: Academic/Nonprofit Terms; Industry Terms: Not Available to Industry
How to cite: pRubiC was a gift from Bryan Luikart (Addgene plasmid # 66700 ; http://n2t.net/addgene:66700 ; RRID:Addgene_66700)
