[The description below was written by a language model from this plasmid's Addgene catalogue record.]
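Description:
pRubiC is a retroviral vector built to express the red fluorescent protein mCherry in newborn neurons. According to the record, its backbone was assembled from components of two earlier vectors, pSie (a retroviral vector) and FUGW (a lentiviral expression vector), but no feature table is provided, so the exact arrangement of long terminal repeats, packaging signal and any post-transcriptional elements is not documented here. The promoter driving mCherry is also not stated in the record. The plasmid is propagated in bacteria under ampicillin selection and is maintained in a recombination-deficient strain, a common choice for constructs carrying the repeated LTR sequences of viral vectors, which can otherwise be unstable. Its copy number is listed as unknown.

The only recorded insert is mCherry, with no tags, fusion partners or additional genes noted, so the construct appears to serve as a simple fluorescent labelling vector. The logic of using a retroviral vector for this purpose is that simple retroviruses generally integrate only into dividing cells. When such particles are delivered to a neurogenic region of the brain, they transduce proliferating progenitors, and the integrated reporter is then inherited by the neurons born from them. This effectively birth-dates and marks newly generated cells for imaging, morphological analysis or targeted electrophysiology. The associated publication concerns the integration of newborn neurons into the adult dentate gyrus, which is consistent with this use, either as a stand-alone marker or as a control alongside related vectors carrying other payloads.
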