>Addgene plasmid #66700 | pRubiC | addgene partial sequence | sequence record 116065 | mCherry-F 5'-ccccgtaatgcagaagaaga-3'
TACCCCGATGACGGCGCCCTGAAGGGCGAGATCAAGCAGAGGCTGAAGCTGAAGGACGGCGGCCACTACG
ACGCTGAGGTCAAGACCACCTACAAGGCCAAGAAGCCCGTGCAGCTGCCCGGCGCCTACAACGTCAACAT
CAAGTTGGACATCACCTCCCACAACGAGGACTACACCATCGTGGAACAGTACGAACGCGCCGAGGGCCGC
CACTCCACCGGCGGCATGGACGAGCTGTACAAGTAAGAATTCGATATCAAGCTTATCGATAATCAACCTC
TGGATTACAAAATTTGTGAAAGATTGACTGGTATTCTTAACTATGTTGCTCCTTTTACGCTATGTGGATA
CGCTGCTTTAATGCCTTTGTATCATGCTATTGCTTCCCGTATGGCTTTCATTTTCTCCTCCTTGTATAAA
TCCTGGTTGCTGTCTCTTTATGAGGAGTTGTGGCCCGTTGTCAGGCAACGTGGCGTGGTGTGCACTGTGT
TTGCTGACGCAACCCCCACTGGTTGGGGCATT
