>Addgene plasmid #66700 | pRubiC | addgene partial sequence | sequence record 116071 | Mombaerts mRFPup 5'-GTGGCCGTTCACGGAGCCCTCCATG-3'
CCTTGATGATGGCCATGTTATCCTCCTCGCCCTTGCTCACCATGGTGGCGGGATCCTCTAGAGTCGACCT
GCAGCCCAAGCTTCGTCTAACAAAAAAGCCAAAAACGGCCAGAATTTAGCGGACAATTTACTAGTCTAAC
ACTGAAAATTACATATTGACCCAAATGATTACATTTCAAAAGGTGCCTAAAAAACTTCACAAAACACACT
CGCCAACCCCGAGCGCATAGTTCAAAACCGGAGCTTCAGCTACTTAAGAAGATAGGTACATAAAACCGAC
CAAAGAAACTGACGCCTCACTTATCCCTCCCCTCACCAGAGGTCCGGCGCCTGTCGATTCAGGAGAGCCT
ACCCTAGGCCCGAACCCTGCGTCCTGCGACGGAGAAAAGCCTACCGCACACCTACCGGCAGGTGGCCCCA
CCCTGCATTATAAGCCAACAGAACGGGTGACGTCACGACACGACGAGGGCGCGCG
